Addgene plasmid #236230: pAAV hSyn INTRON mEmerald-ER WPRE
Purpose: AAV expression of a fluorescent marker, mEmerald fused to Prolactin signal peptide and KDEL sequence; for expression and retention in the lumen of the endoplasmic reticulum
Depositing lab: Jennifer Lippincott-Schwartz. Depositing organization: HHMI, Janelia Research Campus. Publication: Periodic ER-plasma membrane junctions support long-range Ca(2+) signal integration in dendrites. Benedetti L, Fan R, Weigel AV, Moore AS, Houlihan PR, Kittisopikul M, Park G, Petruncio A, Hubbard PM, Pang S, Xu CS, Hess HF, Saalfeld S, Rangaraju V, Clapham DE, De Camilli P, Ryan TA, Lippincott-Schwartz J. Cell. 2025 Jan 23;188(2):484-500.e22. doi: 10.1016/j.cell.2024.11.029. Epub 2024 Dec 20. PubMed 39708809.
Backbone
  Vector backbone: pAAV Syn intron Psam4GlyR m3m4 HA
  Backbone manufacturer: Scott Sternson (Addgene plasmid # 196041)
  Vector type: AAV
Growth in bacteria
  Bacterial resistance: Ampicillin, 100 μg/mL
  Growth temperature: 37°C
  Growth strain: NEB Stable
  Copy number: High Copy
Gene/Insert
  Gene/Insert name: mEmerald-PRL signal peptide-KDEL sequence
  Species: B. taurus (bovine)
  Insert size (bp): 834
  Entrez Gene: PRL (a.k.a. GHA1, Prol)
  Promoter: human Synapsin 1
  Tag / fusion protein: mEmerald (N terminal on insert)
  Cloning method: Restriction Enzyme; 5′ cloning site BamHI (unknown if destroyed); 3′ cloning site HindIII (unknown if destroyed)
Terms and licenses: Academic/Nonprofit Terms; Industry Terms: Not Available to Industry
How to cite: pAAV hSyn INTRON mEmerald-ER WPRE was a gift from Jennifer Lippincott-Schwartz (Addgene plasmid # 236230 ; http://n2t.net/addgene:236230 ; RRID:Addgene_236230)
