[The description below was written by a language model from this plasmid's Addgene catalogue record and pLannotate feature annotations shown in this document.]
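Description:
pAAV hSyn INTRON mEmerald-ER WPRE is an adeno-associated virus transfer plasmid of about 5.2 kb, built on a pAAV Syn-intron backbone, for neuronal expression of a green fluorescent marker of the endoplasmic reticulum lumen. It is propagated in E. coli through a high-copy ColE1/pUC-type origin with ampicillin selection from the β-lactamase gene. An f1 phage origin is also present in the backbone. Short lacZα, lacI, pBluescript MCS and SV40 large T fragments appear in the annotation and are most likely cloning remnants rather than functional elements.

The expression cassette lies between two AAV2 inverted terminal repeats, one of them annotated as a fragment. The ITRs are the cis elements required for replication and packaging of the intervening DNA into AAV particles when rep, cap and helper functions are supplied in trans. Transcription is driven by the human synapsin I promoter, which restricts expression to neurons, and is followed by a chimeric β-globin/immunoglobulin intron that generally improves transcript processing and expression. The coding region begins with the bovine prolactin signal sequence, which directs the nascent protein into the ER, followed by mEmerald, a monomeric, rapidly maturing GFP derivative. According to the catalogue entry, a C-terminal KDEL retrieval motif keeps the protein in the ER lumen, although this short motif is not separately annotated in the feature table. A WPRE downstream enhances mRNA stability and expression, and an SV40 polyadenylation signal is annotated after it, on the opposite strand in the table. The insert was placed between BamHI and HindIII sites. The construct is intended for labelling and imaging ER structure in neurons, either by AAV delivery or by direct transfection.
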