Features (pLannotate 1.2.2; 16 found; start..end, strand, type, name):
    171..1031    -  CDS            AmpR: β-lactamase; bla; confers resistance to ampicillin, carbenicillin, and related antibiotics
   1032..1136    -  promoter       AmpR promoter: bla
   1189..1617    -  rep_origin     f1 ori (sequence partly withheld): f1 bacteriophage origin of replication; arrow indicates direction of (+) strand synthesis
   1622..1691    -  CDS            lacZα (fragment): LacZα fragment of β-galactosidase; lacZ fragment
   1686..1818    -  repeat_region  AAV2 ITR (fragment): inverted terminal repeat of adeno-associated virus serotype 2 inverted
   1900..2347    +  promoter       hSyn promoter: human synapsin I promoter; confers neuron-specific expression (Kügler et al., 2003)
   2369..2501    +  intron         chimeric intron: chimera between introns from human β-globin and immunoglobulin heavy chain genes
   2521..2610    +  CDS            prolactin signal sequence: signal sequence from bovine prolactin
   2623..3339    +  CDS            mEmerald: mEmerald is a basic (constitutively fluorescent) green fluorescent protein published in 1998, derived from Aequorea victoria. It is reported to be a very rapidly-maturing monomer with moderate acid sensitivity.
   3370..3958    +  misc_feature   WPRE: woodchuck hepatitis virus posttranscriptional regulatory element
   3959..3978    +  misc_feature   MCS (fragment): pBluescript multiple cloning site
   4007..4128    -  polyA_signal   SV40 poly(A) signal: SV40 polyadenylation signal
   4151..4219    -  CDS            large T antigen (fragment): large T antigen from SV40 (simian virus 40)
   4290..4423    +  repeat_region  AAV2 ITR: inverted terminal repeat of adeno-associated virus serotype 2 inverted
   4417..4473    -  CDS            lacI (fragment): lac repressor; lacI; The lac repressor binds to the lac operator to inhibit transcription in E. coli. This inhibition can be relieved by adding lactose or isopropyl-β-D-thiogalactopyranoside (IPTG).
   4656..5244    -  rep_origin     ori: high-copy-number ColE1/pMB1/pBR322/pUC origin of replication
>Addgene plasmid #236230 | pAAV hSyn INTRON mEmerald-ER WPRE | addgene full sequence | sequence record 471247 | Addgene NGS Result
GAAGATCCTTTGATCTTTTCTACGGGGTCTGACGCTCAGTGGAACGAAAACTCACGTTAAGGGATTTTGG
TCATGAGATTATCAAAAAGGATCTTCACCTAGATCCTTTTAAATTAAAAATGAAGTTTTAAATCAATCTA
AAGTATATATGAGTAAACTTGGTCTGACAGTTACCAATGCTTAATCAGTGAGGCACCTATCTCAGCGATC
TGTCTATTTCGTTCATCCATAGTTGCCTGACTCCCCGTCGTGTAGATAACTACGATACGGGAGGGCTTAC
CATCTGGCCCCAGTGCTGCAATGATACCGCGAGACCCACGCTCACCGGCTCCAGATTTATCAGCAATAAA
CCAGCCAGCCGGAAGGGCCGAGCGCAGAAGTGGTCCTGCAACTTTATCCGCCTCCATCCAGTCTATTAAT
TGTTGCCGGGAAGCTAGAGTAAGTAGTTCGCCAGTTAATAGTTTGCGCAACGTTGTTGCCATTGCTACAG
GCATCGTGGTGTCACGCTCGTCGTTTGGTATGGCTTCATTCAGCTCCGGTTCCCAACGATCAAGGCGAGT
TACATGATCCCCCATGTTGTGCAAAAAAGCGGTTAGCTCCTTCGGTCCTCCGATCGTTGTCAGAAGTAAG
TTGGCCGCAGTGTTATCACTCATGGTTATGGCAGCACTGCATAATTCTCTTACTGTCATGCCATCCGTAA
GATGCTTTTCTGTGACTGGTGAGTACTCAACCAAGTCATTCTGAGAATAGTGTATGCGGCGACCGAGTTG
CTCTTGCCCGGCGTCAATACGGGATAATACCGCGCCACATAGCAGAACTTTAAAAGTGCTCATCATTGGA
AAACGTTCTTCGGGGCGAAAACTCTCAAGGATCTTACCGCTGTTGAGATCCAGTTCGATGTAACCCACTC
GTGCACCCAACTGATCTTCAGCATCTTTTACTTTCACCAGCGTTTCTGGGTGAGCAAAAACAGGAAGGCA
AAATGCCGCAAAAAAGGGAATAAGGGCGACACGGAAATGTTGAATACTCATACTCTTCCTTTTTCAATAT
TATTGAAGCATTTATCAGGGTTATTGTCTCATGAGCGGATACATATTTGAATGTATTTAGAAAAATAAAC
AAATAGGGGTTCCGCGCACATTTCCCCGAAAAGTGCCACCTAAATTGTAAGCGTTAATATTTTGTTAAAA
TTCGCGTTAAATTTTTGTTAAATCAGCTCATTTTTTAACCAATAGGCCGAAATCGGCAAAATCCCTTATA
AATCAAAAGAATAGACCGAGATAGGGT
[37 nt withheld, positions 1288-1324]
AAAGAACGTGGACTCCAACGTCAAAGG
[49 nt withheld, positions 1352-1400]
T
[91 nt withheld, positions 1402-1492]
G
[124 nt withheld, positions 1494-1617]
CCCATTCGCCATTCAGGCTGCGCAACTGTTGGGAAGGGCGATCGGTGCGGGCCTCTTCGCTATTACGCCA
GCTGCGCGCTCGCTCGCTCACTGAGGCCGCCCGGGCAAAGCCCGGGCGTCGGGCGACCTTTGGTCGCCCG
GCCTCAGTGAGCGAGCGAGCGCGCAGAGAGGGAGTGGCCAACTCCATCACTAGGGGTTCCTTGTAGTTAA
TGATTAACCCGCCATGCTACTTATCTACGTAGCCATGCTCTAGGAAGATCTCTGCAGAGGGCCCTGCGTA
TGAGTGCAAGTGGGTTTTAGGACCAGGATGAGGCGGGGTGGGGGTGCCTACCTGACGACCGACCCCGACC
CACTGGACAAGCACCCAACCCCCATTCCCCAAATTGCGCATCCCCTATCAGAGAGGGGGAGGGGAAACAG
GATGCGGCGAGGCGCGTGCGCACTGCCAGCTTCAGCACCGCGGACAGTGCCTTCGCCCCCGCCTGGCGGC
GCGCGCCACCGCCGCCTCAGCACTGAAGGCGCGCTGACGTCACTCGCCGGTCCCCCGCAAACTCCCCTTC
CCGGCCACCTTGGTCGCGTCCGCGCCGCCGCCGGCCCAGCCGGACCGCACCACGCGAGGCGCGAGATAGG
GGGGCACGGGCGCGACCATCTGCGCTGCGGCGCCGGCGACTCAGCGCTGCCTCAGTCTGCGGTGGGCAGC
GGAGGAGTCGTGTCGTGCCTGAGAGCGCAGTCGAATTCAAGCTGCTAGCAGGTAAGTATCAAGGTTACAA
GACAGGTTTAAGGAGACCAATAGAAACTGGGCTTGTCGAGACAGAGAAGACTCTTGCGTTTCTGATAGGC
ACCTATTGGTCTTACTGACATCCACTTTGCCTTTCTCTCCACAGGTGATAAGGATCCGCCACCATGGACA
GCAAAGGTTCGTCGCAGAAAGGGTCCCGCCTGCTCCTGCTGCTGGTGGTGTCAAATCTACTCTTGTGCCA
GGGTGTGGTCTCCTGCAGTCGACTTATGGTGAGCAAGGGCGAGGAGCTGTTCACCGGGGTGGTGCCCATC
CTGGTCGAGCTGGACGGCGACGTAAACGGCCACAAGTTCAGCGTGTCCGGCGAGGGCGAGGGCGATGCCA
CCTACGGCAAGCTGACCCTGAAGTTCATCTGCACCACCGGCAAGCTGCCCGTGCCCTGGCCCACCCTCGT
GACCACCTTGACCTACGGCGTGCAGTGCTTCGCCCGCTACCCCGACCACATGAAGCAGCACGACTTCTTC
AAGTCCGCCATGCCCGAAGGCTACGTCCAGGAGCGCACCATCTTCTTCAAGGACGACGGCAACTACAAGA
CCCGCGCCGAGGTGAAGTTCGAGGGCGACACCCTGGTGAACCGCATCGAGCTGAAGGGCATCGACTTCAA
GGAGGACGGCAACATCCTGGGGCACAAGCTGGAGTACAACTACAACAGCCACAAGGTCTATATCACCGCC
GACAAGCAGAAGAACGGCATCAAGGTGAACTTCAAGACCCGCCACAACATCGAGGACGGCAGCGTGCAGC
TCGCCGACCACTACCAGCAGAACACCCCCATCGGCGACGGCCCCGTGCTGCTGCCCGACAACCACTACCT
GAGCACCCAGTCCAAGCTGAGCAAAGACCCCAACGAGAAGCGCGATCACATGGTCCTGCTGGAGTTCGTG
ACCGCCGCCGGGATCACTCTCGGCATGGACGAGCTGTACAAGAAAGATGAGCTCTAATAAAAGCTTATCG
ATAATCAACCTCTGGATTACAAAATTTGTGAAAGATTGACTGGTATTCTTAACTATGTTGCTCCTTTTAC
GCTATGTGGATACGCTGCTTTAATGCCTTTGTATCATGCTATTGCTTCCCGTATGGCTTTCATTTTCTCC
TCCTTGTATAAATCCTGGTTGCTGTCTCTTTATGAGGAGTTGTGGCCCGTTGTCAGGCAACGTGGCGTGG
TGTGCACTGTGTTTGCTGACGCAACCCCCACTGGTTGGGGCATTGCCACCACCTGTCAGCTCCTTTCCGG
GACTTTCGCTTTCCCCCTCCCTATTGCCACGGCGGAACTCATCGCCGCCTGCCTTGCCCGCTGCTGGACA
GGGGCTCGGCTGTTGGGCACTGACAATTCCGTGGTGTTGTCGGGGAAATCATCGTCCTTTCCTTGGCTGC
TCGCCTGTGTTGCCACCTGGATTCTGCGCGGGACGTCCTTCTGCTACGTCCCTTCGGCCCTCAATCCAGC
GGACCTTCCTTCCCGCGGCCTGCTGCCGGCTCTGCGGCCTCTTCCGCGTCTTCGCCTTCGCCCTCAGACG
AGTCGGATCTCCCTTTGGGCCGCCTCCCCGCATCGATACCGTCGACCTCGACCCGGGCGGCCGCTTCGAG
CAGACATGATAAGATACATTGATGAGTTTGGACAAACCACAACTAGAATGCAGTGAAAAAAATGCTTTAT
TTGTGAAATTTGTGATGCTATTGCTTTATTTGTAACCATTATAAGCTGCAATAAACAAGTTAACAACAAC
AATTGCATTCATTTTATGTTTCAGGTTCAGGGGGAGATGTGGGAGGTTTTTTAAAGCAAGTAAAACCTCT
ACAAATGTGGTAAAATCGATAAGGATCTTCCTAGAGCATGGCTACGTAGATAAGTAGCATGGCGGGTTAA
TCATTAACTACAAGGAACCCCTAGTGATGGAGTTGGCCACTCCCTCTCTGCGCGCTCGCTCGCTCACTGA
GGCCGGGCGACCAAAGGTCGCCCGACGCCCGGGCTTTGCCCGGGCGGCCTCAGTGAGCGAGCGAGCGCGC
AGCTGCATTAATGAATCGGCCAACGCGCGGGGAGAGGCGGTTTGCGTATTGGGCGCTCTTCCGCTTCCTC
GCTCACTGACTCGCTGCGCTCGGTCGTTCGGCTGCGGCGAGCGGTATCAGCTCACTCAAAGGCGGTAATA
CGGTTATCCACAGAATCAGGGGATAACGCAGGAAAGAACATGTGAGCAAAAGGCCAGCAAAAGGCCAGGA
ACCGTAAAAAGGCCGCGTTGCTGGCGTTTTTCCATAGGCTCCGCCCCCCTGACGAGCATCACAAAAATCG
ACGCTCAAGTCAGAGGTGGCGAAACCCGACAGGACTATAAAGATACCAGGCGTTTCCCCCTGGAAGCTCC
CTCGTGCGCTCTCCTGTTCCGACCCTGCCGCTTACCGGATACCTGTCCGCCTTTCTCCCTTCGGGAAGCG
TGGCGCTTTCTCATAGCTCACGCTGTAGGTATCTCAGTTCGGTGTAGGTCGTTCGCTCCAAGCTGGGCTG
TGTGCACGAACCCCCCGTTCAGCCCGACCGCTGCGCCTTATCCGGTAACTATCGTCTTGAGTCCAACCCG
GTAAGACACGACTTATCGCCACTGGCAGCAGCCACTGGTAACAGGATTAGCAGAGCGAGGTATGTAGGCG
GTGCTACAGAGTTCTTGAAGTGGTGGCCTAACTACGGCTACACTAGAAGAACAGTATTTGGTATCTGCGC
TCTGCTGAAGCCAGTTACCTTCGGAAAAAGAGTTGGTAGCTCTTGATCCGGCAAACAAACCACCGCTGGT
AGCGGTGGTTTTTTTGTTTGCAAGCAGCAGATTACGCGCAGAAAAAAAGGATCTCAA
